Addgene plasmid #84218: Osa-pCAMBIA-1301-STTM408-5p
Purpose: Disturb the expression of miR408-5p in rice
Depositing lab: Guiliang Tang. Depositing organization: Michigan Technological University. Publication: Effective small RNA destruction by the expression of a short tandem target mimic in Arabidopsis. Yan J, Gu Y, Jia X, Kang W, Pan S, Tang X, Chen X, Tang G. Plant Cell. 2012 Feb;24(2):415-27. doi: 10.1105/tpc.111.094144. Epub 2012 Feb 17. PubMed 22345490.
Backbone
  Vector backbone: pCAMBIA-1301
  Backbone manufacturer: CAMBIA Company
  Backbone size w/o insert (bp): 2846
  Vector type: Bacterial Expression, Yeast Expression, Plant Expression
  Selectable markers: Hygromycin
Growth in bacteria
  Bacterial resistance: Chloramphenicol and Kanamycin, 25 & 50 μg/mL
  Growth temperature: 37°C
  Growth strain: DH5alpha
  Copy number: Unknown
Gene/Insert
  Gene/Insert name: miR408-5p (alt name: Osa-miR408-5p)
  Species: Rice
  Insert size (bp): 2846
  GenBank ID: miRBase (MI0001149)
  Promoter: 2x35S
  Cloning method: Restriction Enzyme; 5′ cloning site PacI (unknown if destroyed); 3′ cloning site PacI (unknown if destroyed)
  Sequencing primers: 5′ 35S promoter; 3′ AGGTTTAGTCGTCTCGTGTCTG
Terms and licenses: Academic/Nonprofit Terms; Industry Terms: Not Available to Industry
Depositor comments: This plasmid used to disturb miR408-5p’s expression by STTM method invented by Dr. Guiliang Tang’s Lab in Michigan Technological University (Plant cell, 2012), Houghton, MI, USA. The method used to construct this plasmid refers to Tang et al., (Methods, 2012) with minor revision. The STTM sequence in this plasmid may contain discrepancies compared to the reference sequence(s). According to the depositing lab, these mutations should not affect plasmid function. For additional published information regarding this plasmid, please see https://www.cell.com/molecular-plant/pdf/S1674-2052(18)30275-2.pdf?_returnURL=https%3A%2F%2Flinkinghub.elsevier.com%2Fretrieve%2Fpii%2FS1674205218302752%3Fshowall%3Dtrue#
How to cite: Osa-pCAMBIA-1301-STTM408-5p was a gift from Guiliang Tang (Addgene plasmid # 84218 ; http://n2t.net/addgene:84218 ; RRID:Addgene_84218)
