[The description below was written by a language model from this plasmid's Addgene catalogue record and pLannotate feature annotations shown in this document.]
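Description:
Osa-pCAMBIA-1301-STTM408-5p is a plant binary T-DNA vector built on pCAMBIA-1301 and designed to interfere with miR408-5p in rice using the short tandem target mimic (STTM) approach. An STTM transcript carries two imperfect, non-cleavable binding sites for the target microRNA joined by a short spacer; when expressed in plants it sequesters the small RNA and triggers its degradation, producing a knockdown of miRNA function. The sequenced record is about 14.4 kb. The catalogue's identical figures for backbone and insert size appear to describe only the cassette cloned in at PacI, not the pCAMBIA backbone.

The backbone carries the pVS1 oriV with RepA and StaA for replication and stable maintenance in Agrobacterium, a pBR322-type ori with the bom site for E. coli, and a kanamycin resistance gene. Between the left and right T-DNA borders lie a CaMV 35S-driven hygromycin phosphotransferase gene with a CaMV poly(A) signal for selecting transformed plant cells, and the pCAMBIA-1301 reporter: 35S-driven, catalase-intron-containing GUS with a His tag and NOS terminator, which is expressed in plants but not bacteria.

The PacI insert sits within the lacZα/MCS region. A partial 35S copy immediately upstream of a full 35S promoter matches the listed 2x35S promoter, and this is followed by a short unannotated interval, where the STTM module presumably resides, and a CaMV poly(A) signal. The insert also brings in a chloramphenicol acetyltransferase gene, ori fragments and T7/SP6 promoters from the intermediate cloning vector, which explains the dual chloramphenicol and kanamycin selection in bacteria. The depositor notes that the STTM sequence may differ slightly from the reference, with no expected effect on function.
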