Features (pLannotate 1.2.2; 36 found; start..end, strand, type, name):
      1..346     +  promoter       CaMV 35S promoter: strong constitutive promoter from cauliflower mosaic virus
    298..344     +  promoter       minimal CaMV 35S promoter: minimal 35S promoter from cauliflower mosaic virus
    506..682     +  polyA_signal   CaMV poly(A) signal: cauliflower mosaic virus polyadenylation signal
   1244..1262    -  promoter       SP6 promoter: promoter for bacteriophage SP6 RNA polymerase
   1327..1986    -  CDS            CmR: chloramphenicol acetyltransferase; cat; confers resistance to chloramphenicol
   1987..2023    -  promoter       cat promoter (fragment): promoter of the E. coli cat gene encoding chloramphenicol acetyltransferase
   2023..2051    -  promoter       tet promoter: E. coli promoter for tetracycline efflux protein gene
   2116..2281    -  rep_origin     ori (fragment): high-copy-number ColE1/pMB1/pBR322/pUC origin of replication
   2289..2306    +  misc_feature   MCS (fragment): pUC18/19 multiple cloning site
   2309..2463    +  CDS            lacZα (fragment): LacZα fragment of β-galactosidase; lacZ fragment
   2703..3044    +  promoter       CaMV 35S promoter: strong constitutive promoter from cauliflower mosaic virus
   3065..5087    +  CDS            GUS (fragment): β-glucuronidase This version of the gusA gene has a 5' extension with a catalase intron to ensure expression in plants but not bacteria.
   5093..5111    +  CDS            9xHis (fragment): 9xHis affinity tag
   5146..5398    +  terminator     NOS terminator: nopaline synthase terminator and poly(A) signal
   5420..5444    +  misc_feature   RB T-DNA repeat: right border repeat from nopaline C58 T-DNA
   5784..6185    +  CDS            Y4CG_SINFN (fragment): Protein inferred from homology: Swiss-Prot protein existence level 3. From Sinorhizobium fredii (strain NBRC 101917 / NGR234).
   6745..7374    +  CDS            pVS1 StaA: stability protein from the Pseudomonas plasmid pVS1 (Heeb et al., 2000)
   7803..8876    +  CDS            pVS1 RepA: replication protein from the Pseudomonas plasmid pVS1 (Heeb et al., 2000)
   8942..9136    +  rep_origin     pVS1 oriV: origin of replication for the Pseudomonas plasmid pVS1 (Heeb et al., 2000)
   9339..9378    +  CDS            rop (fragment): Rop protein, which maintains plasmids at low copy number; rop
   9480..9620    +  misc_feature   bom: basis of mobility region from pBR322
   9806..10394   -  rep_origin     ori: high-copy-number ColE1/pMB1/pBR322/pUC origin of replication
  10481..11275   -  CDS            KanR: aminoglycoside phosphotransferase; aphA-3; confers resistance to kanamycin
  11700..11724   +  misc_feature   LB T-DNA repeat: left border repeat from nopaline C58 T-DNA
  11802..11976   -  polyA_signal   CaMV poly(A) signal: cauliflower mosaic virus polyadenylation signal
  12017..13042   -  CDS            HygR: hygromycin B phosphotransferase confers resistance to hygromycin
  13115..13460   -  promoter       CaMV 35S promoter: strong constitutive promoter from cauliflower mosaic virus
  13117..13163   -  promoter       minimal CaMV 35S promoter: minimal 35S promoter from cauliflower mosaic virus
  13550..13638   +  CDS            lacI (fragment): lac repressor; lacI; The lac repressor binds to the lac operator to inhibit transcription in E. coli. This inhibition can be relieved by adding lactose or isopropyl-β-D-thiogalactopyranoside (IPTG).
  13651..13672   +  protein_bind   CAP binding site: CAP binding activates transcription in the presence of cAMP. E. coli catabolite activator protein
  13687..13717   +  promoter       lac promoter: promoter for the E. coli lac operon
  13721..13743   +  protein_bind   lac operator (fragment): The lac repressor binds to the lac operator to inhibit transcription in E. coli. This inhibition can be relieved by adding lactose or isopropyl-β-D-thiogalactopyranoside (IPTG). lac repressor encoded by lacI
  13774..13805   +  misc_feature   MCS (fragment): pUC18/19 multiple cloning site
  13819..13860   -  rep_origin     ori (fragment): high-copy-number ColE1/pMB1/pBR322/pUC origin of replication
  13965..13983   +  promoter       T7 promoter: promoter for bacteriophage T7 RNA polymerase
  14052..14340   +  promoter       CaMV 35S promoter (fragment): strong constitutive promoter from cauliflower mosaic virus
>Addgene plasmid #84218 | Osa-pCAMBIA-1301-STTM408-5p | addgene full sequence | sequence record 174337 | Addgene NGS Result
TGAGACTTTTCAACAAAGGGTAATTTCGGGAAACCTCCTCGGATTCCATTGCCCAGCTATCTGTCACCCC
ATCGAAAGGACAGTAGAAAAGGAGGGTGGCTCCTACAAATGCCATCATTGCGATAAAGGGAAGGCTATCA
TTCAAGATGCCCCTGCCGACAGTGGTCCCAAAGATGGACCCCCACCCACGAGGAGCATCGTGGAAAAAGA
AGACGTTCCAACCACGTCTTCAAAGCAAGTGGATTGATGTGACATCTCCACTGACATAAGGGATGACGCA
CAACCCCACTATCCTTCGCAAGACCCTTCCTCTATATAAGGAAGTTCATTTCATTTGGAGAGGACACCCA
AGCTTCCATGCTCTGCCTACTCATCCCTGGTTGTTGTTGTTATGGTCTAATTTAAATATGGTCTAAAGAA
GAAGAATCCATGCTCTGCCTACTCATCCCTGGAATTCGGTACGCTGAAATCACCAGTCTCTCTCTACAAA
TCTATCTCTCTCTATTTTCTCCATAAATAATGTGTGAGTAGTTTCCCGATAAGGGAAATTAGGGTTCTTA
TAGGGTTTCGCTCATGTGTTGAGCATATAAGAAACCCTTAGTATGTATTTGTATTTGTAAAATACTTCTA
TCAATAAAATTTCTAATTCCTAAAACCAAAATCCAGTACTAAAATCCAGATCTCCTAAAGTCCCTATAGA
TCTTTGTCGTGAATATAAACCGGACACGAGACGACTAGACCTGGAGCCCAGACGCCGTTCGAAGCTAGAA
GTACCGCTTAGGCAGGAGGCCGTTAGGGAAAAGATGCTAAGGCAGGGTTGGTTACGTTGACTCCCCCGTA
GGTTTGGTTTAAATATGATGAAGTGGACGGAAGGAAGGAGGAAGACAAGGAAGGATAAGGTTGCAGGCCC
TGTGCAAGGTAAGAAGATGGAAATTTGATAGAGGTACGCTACTATACTTATACTATACGCTAAGGGAATG
ATTGTATTTATACCCTATACCCCCTAATAACCCCTTATCAATTTAAGAAATAATCCGCATAAGCCCCCGC
TTAAAAATTGGTATCAGAGCCATGAATAGGTCTATGACCAAAACTCAAGAGGATAAAACCTCACCAAAAT
ACGAAAGAGTCCTTAACTCTAAAGATAAAAGATCTTTCAAGATCAAAACTAGTTCCCTCACACCGGTGAC
GGGGATCGCATGCGACCTCTAGACCATCACATTGGAGCTTCAGCTGCTCGAGTTCTATAGTGTCACCTAA
ATCGTATGTGTATGATACATAAGGTTATGTATTAATTGTAGCCGCGTTCTTACGTCGACGTACCAATTAC
GCCCCGCCCTGTCACTCATCGCAGTACTGTTGTAATTCATTAAGCATTCTGCCGACATGGAAGCCATCAC
AAACGGCATGATGAACCTGAATCGCCAGCGGCATCAGCACCTTGTCGCCTTGCGTATAATATTTGCCCAT
GGTGAAAACGGGGGCGAAGAAGTTGTCCATATTGGCCACGTTTAAATCAAAACTGGTGAAACTCACCCAG
GGATTGGCTGAGACGAAAAACATATTCTCAATAAACCCTTTAGGGAAATAGGCCAGGTTTTCACCGTAAC
ACGCCACATCTTGCGAATATATGTGTAGAAACTGCCGGAAATCGTCGTGGTATTCACTCCAGAGCGATGA
AAACGTTTCAGTTTGCTCATGGAAAACGGTGTAACAAGGGTGAACACTATCCCATATTACCAGCTCACCG
TCTTTCATCGCCATACGGAACTCCGGATGAGCATTCATCAGGCGGGCAAGAATGTGAATAAAGGCCGGAT
AAAACTTGTGCTTATTTTTCTTTACGGTCTTTAAAAAGGCCGTAATATCCAGCTGAACGGCCTGGTTATA
GGTACATTGAGCAACTGACTGAAATGCCTCAAAATGCTCTTTACGATGCCATTGGGATATATCAACGGTG
GTATATCCAGTGATTTCTTTCTCCATTTTAGCTTCCTTAGCTCCTGAAAATCTCGATAACTCATTAAAGC
TTATCGATGATAAGCTGTCAAACATGAGAATTTAGCCCGCCTAATGAGCGGGCTTTTTGTTGTGATCCGC
GTTGCTGGCGTTTTCCCATAGGCTCCGCCCCCCTGACGAGCATCACAAAAATCGACGCTCAAGTCAGAGG
TGGCGAAACCCGACAGGACTATAAAGATACCAGGCGTTTCCCCCCTGGAAGCTCCCTCGTGCGCTCTCCT
GTTCCGACCCTGCCGCTTACCGGATACCTGTCCGCCTTTCTTAATTAACTGCAGGCATGCAAGCTTGGCA
CTGGCCGTCGTTTTACAACGTCGTGACTGGGAAAACCCTGGCGTTACCCAACTTAATCGCCTTGCAGCAC
ATCCCCCTTTCGCCAGCTGGCGTAATAGCGAAGAGGCCCGCACCGATCGCCCTTCCCAACAGTTGCGCAG
CCTGAATGGCGAATGCTAGAGCAGCTTGAGCTTGGATCAGATTGTCGTTTCCCGCCTTCAGTTTAGCTTC
ATGGAGTCAAAGATTCAAATAGAGGACCTAACAGAACTCGCCGTAAAGACTGGCGAACAGTTCATACAGA
GTCTCTTACGACTCAATGACAAGAAGAAAATCTTCGTCAACATGGTGGAGCACGACACACTTGTCTACTC
CAAAAATATCAAAGATACAGTCTCAGAAGACCAAAGGGCAATTGAGACTTTTCAACAAAGGGTAATATCC
GGAAACCTCCTCGGATTCCATTGCCCAGCTATCTGTCACTTTATTGTGAAGATAGTGGAAAAGGAAGGTG
GCTCCTACAAATGCCATCATTGCGATAAAGGAAAGGCCATCGTTGAAGATGCCTCTGCCGACAGTGGTCC
CAAAGATGGACCCCCACCCACGAGGAGCATCGTGGAAAAAGAAGACGTTCCAACCACGTCTTCAAAGCAA
GTGGATTGATGTGATATCTCCACTGACGTAAGGGATGACGCACAATCCCACTATCCTTCGCAAGACCCTT
CCTCTATATAAGGAAGTTCATTTCATTTGGAGAGAACACGGGGGACTCTTGACCATGGTAGATCTGAGGG
TAAATTTCTAGTTTTTCTCCTTCATTTTCTTGGTTAGGACCCTTTTCTCTTTTTATTTTTTTGAGCTTTG
ATCTTTCTTTAAACTGATCTATTTTTTAATTGATTGGTTATGGTGTAAATATTACATAGCTTTAACTGAT
AATCTGATTACTTTATTTCGTGTGTCTATGATGATGATGATAGTTACAGAACCGACGACTCGTCCGTCCT
GTAGAAACCCCAACCCGTGAAATCAAAAAACTCGACGGCCTGTGGGCATTCAGTCTGGATCGCGAAAACT
GTGGAATTGATCAGCGTTGGTGGGAAAGCGCGTTACAAGAAAGCCGGGCAATTGCTGTGCCAGGCAGTTT
TAACGATCAGTTCGCCGATGCAGATATTCGTAATTATGCGGGCAACGTCTGGTATCAGCGCGAAGTCTTT
ATACCGAAAGGTTGGGCAGGCCAGCGTATCGTGCTGCGTTTCGATGCGGTCACTCATTACGGCAAAGTGT
GGGTCAATAATCAGGAAGTGATGGAGCATCAGGGCGGCTATACGCCATTTGAAGCCGATGTCACGCCGTA
TGTTATTGCCGGGAAAAGTGTACGTATCACCGTTTGTGTGAACAACGAACTGAACTGGCAGACTATCCCG
CCGGGAATGGTGATTACCGACGAAAACGGCAAGAAAAAGCAGTCTTACTTCCATGATTTCTTTAACTATG
CCGGAATCCATCGCAGCGTAATGCTCTACACCACGCCGAACACCTGGGTGGACGATATCACCGTGGTGAC
GCATGTCGCGCAAGACTGTAACCACGCGTCTGTTGACTGGCAGGTGGTGGCCAATGGTGATGTCAGCGTT
GAACTGCGTGATGCGGATCAACAGGTGGTTGCAACTGGACAAGGCACTAGCGGGACTTTGCAAGTGGTGA
ATCCGCACCTCTGGCAACCGGGTGAAGGTTATCTCTATGAACTGTGCGTCACAGCCAAAAGCCAGACAGA
GTGTGATATCTACCCGCTTCGCGTCGGCATCCGGTCAGTGGCAGTGAAGGGCGAACAGTTCCTGATTAAC
CACAAACCGTTCTACTTTACTGGCTTTGGTCGTCATGAAGATGCGGACTTGCGTGGCAAAGGATTCGATA
ACGTGCTGATGGTGCACGACCACGCATTAATGGACTGGATTGGGGCCAACTCCTACCGTACCTCGCATTA
CCCTTACGCTGAAGAGATGCTCGACTGGGCAGATGAACATGGCATCGTGGTGATTGATGAAACTGCTGCT
GTCGGCTTTAACCTCTCTTTAGGCATTGGTTTCGAAGCGGGCAACAAGCCGAAAGAACTGTACAGCGAAG
AGGCAGTCAACGGGGAAACTCAGCAAGCGCACTTACAGGCGATTAAAGAGCTGATAGCGCGTGACAAAAA
CCACCCAAGCGTGGTGATGTGGAGTATTGCCAACGAACCGGATACCCGTCCGCAAGGTGCACGGGAATAT
TTCGCGCCACTGGCGGAAGCAACGCGTAAACTCGACCCGACGCGTCCGATCACCTGCGTCAATGTAATGT
TCTGCGACGCTCACACCGATACCATCAGCGATCTCTTTGATGTGCTGTGCCTGAACCGTTATTACGGATG
GTATGTCCAAAGCGGCGATTTGGAAACGGCAGAGAAGGTACTGGAAAAAGAACTTCTGGCCTGGCAGGAG
AAACTGCATCAGCCGATTATCATCACCGAATACGGCGTGGATACGTTAGCCGGGCTGCACTCAATGTACA
CCGACATGTGGAGTGAAGAGTATCAGTGTGCATGGCTGGATATGTATCACCGCGTCTTTGATCGCGTCAG
CGCCGTCGTCGGTGAACAGGTATGGAATTTCGCCGATTTTGCGACCTCGCAAGGCATATTGCGCGTTGGC
GGTAACAAGAAAGGGATCTTCACTCGCGACCGCAAACCGAAGTCGGCGGCTTTTCTGCTGCAAAAACGCT
GGACTGGCATGAACTTCGGTGAAAAACCGCAGCAGGGAGGCAAACAAGCTAGCCACCACCACCACCACCA
CGTGTGAATTACAGGTGACCAGCTCGAATTTCCCCGATCGTTCAAACATTTGGCAATAAAGTTTCTTAAG
ATTGAATCCTGTTGCCGGTCTTGCGATGATTATCATATAATTTCTGTTGAATTACGTTAAGCATGTAATA
ATTAACATGTAATGCATGACGTTATTTATGAGATGGGTTTTTATGATTAGAGTCCCGCAATTATACATTT
AATACGCGATAGAAAACAAAATATAGCGCGCAAACTAGGATAAATTATCGCGCGCGGTGTCATCTATGTT
ACTAGATCGGGAATTAAACTATCAGTGTTTGACAGGATATATTGGCGGGTAAACCTAAGAGAAAAGAGCG
TTTATTAGAATAATCGGATATTTAAAAGGGCGTGAAAAGGTTTATCCGTTCGTCCATTTGTATGTGCATG
CCAACCACAGGGTTCCCCTCGGGATCAAAGTACTTTGATCCAACCCCTCCGCTGCTATAGTGCAGTCGGC
TTCTGACGTTCAGTGCAGCCGTCTTCTGAAAACGACATGTCGCACAAGTCCTAAGTTACGCGACAGGCTG
CCGCCCTGCCCTTTTCCTGGCGTTTTCTTGTCGCGTGTTTTAGTCGCATAAAGTAGAATACTTGCGACTA
GAACCGGAGACATTACGCCATGAACAAGAGCGCCGCCGCTGGCCTGCTGGGCTATGCCCGCGTCAGCACC
GACGACCAGGACTTGACCAACCAACGGGCCGAACTGCACGCGGCCGGCTGCACCAAGCTGTTTTCCGAGA
AGATCACCGGCACCAGGCGCGACCGCCCGGAGCTGGCCAGGATGCTTGACCACCTACGCCCTGGCGACGT
TGTGACAGTGACCAGGCTAGACCGCCTGGCCCGCAGCACCCGCGACCTACTGGACATTGCCGAGCGCATC
CAGGAGGCCGGCGCGGGCCTGCGTAGCCTGGCAGAGCCGTGGGCCGACACCACCACGCCGGCCGGCCGCA
TGGTGTTGACCGTGTTCGCCGGCATTGCCGAGTTCGAGCGTTCCCTAATCATCGACCGCACCCGGAGCGG
GCGCGAGGCCGCCAAGGCCCGAGGCGTGAAGTTTGGCCCCCGCCCTACCCTCACCCCGGCACAGATCGCG
CACGCCCGCGAGCTGATCGACCAGGAAGGCCGCACCGTGAAAGAGGCGGCTGCACTGCTTGGCGTGCATC
GCTCGACCCTGTACCGCGCACTTGAGCGCAGCGAGGAAGTGACGCCCACCGAGGCCAGGCGGCGCGGTGC
CTTCCGTGAGGACGCATTGACCGAGGCCGACGCCCTGGCGGCCGCCGAGAATGAACGCCAAGAGGAACAA
GCATGAAACCGCACCAGGACGGCCAGGACGAACCGTTTTTCATTACCGAAGAGATCGAGGCGGAGATGAT
CGCGGCCGGGTACGTGTTCGAGCCGCCCGCGCACGTCTCAACCGTGCGGCTGCATGAAATCCTGGCCGGT
TTGTCTGATGCCAAGCTGGCGGCCTGGCCGGCCAGCTTGGCCGCTGAAGAAACCGAGCGCCGCCGTCTAA
AAAGGTGATGTGTATTTGAGTAAAACAGCTTGCGTCATGCGGTCGCTGCGTATATGATGCGATGAGTAAA
TAAACAAATACGCAAGGGGAACGCATGAAGGTTATCGCTGTACTTAACCAGAAAGGCGGGTCAGGCAAGA
CGACCATCGCAACCCATCTAGCCCGCGCCCTGCAACTCGCCGGGGCCGATGTTCTGTTAGTCGATTCCGA
TCCCCAGGGCAGTGCCCGCGATTGGGCGGCCGTGCGGGAAGATCAACCGCTAACCGTTGTCGGCATCGAC
CGCCCGACGATTGACCGCGACGTGAAGGCCATCGGCCGGCGCGACTTCGTAGTGATCGACGGAGCGCCCC
AGGCGGCGGACTTGGCTGTGTCCGCGATCAAGGCAGCCGACTTCGTGCTGATTCCGGTGCAGCCAAGCCC
TTACGACATATGGGCCACCGCCGACCTGGTGGAGCTGGTTAAGCAGCGCATTGAGGTCACGGATGGAAGG
CTACAAGCGGCCTTTGTCGTGTCGCGGGCGATCAAAGGCACGCGCATCGGCGGTGAGGTTGCCGAGGCGC
TGGCCGGGTACGAGCTGCCCATTCTTGAGTCCCGTATCACGCAGCGCGTGAGCTACCCAGGCACTGCCGC
CGCCGGCACAACCGTTCTTGAATCAGAACCCGAGGGCGACGCTGCCCGCGAGGTCCAGGCGCTGGCCGCT
GAAATTAAATCAAAACTCATTTGAGTTAATGAGGTAAAGAGAAAATGAGCAAAAGCACAAACACGCTAAG
TGCCGGCCGTCCGAGCGCACGCAGCAGCAAGGCTGCAACGTTGGCCAGCCTGGCAGACACGCCAGCCATG
AAGCGGGTCAACTTTCAGTTGCCGGCGGAGGATCACACCAAGCTGAAGATGTACGCGGTACGCCAAGGCA
AGACCATTACCGAGCTGCTATCTGAATACATCGCGCAGCTACCAGAGTAAATGAGCAAATGAATAAATGA
GTAGATGAATTTTAGCGGCTAAAGGAGGCGGCATGGAAAATCAAGAACAACCAGGCACCGACGCCGTGGA
ATGCCCCATGTGTGGAGGAACGGGCGGTTGGCCAGGCGTAAGCGGCTGGGTTGCCTGCCGGCCCTGCAAT
GGCACTGGAACCCCCAAGCCCGAGGAATCGGCGTGAGCGGTCGCAAACCATCCGGCCCGGTACAAATCGG
CGCGGCGCTGGGTGATGACCTGGTGGAGAAGTTGAAGGCCGCGCAGGCCGCCCAGCGGCAACGCATCGAG
GCAGAAGCACGCCCCGGTGAATCGTGGCAAGCGGCCGCTGATCGAATCCGCAAAGAATCCCGGCAACCGC
CGGCAGCCGGTGCGCCGTCGATTAGGAAGCCGCCCAAGGGCGACGAGCAACCAGATTTTTTCGTTCCGAT
GCTCTATGACGTGGGCACCCGCGATAGTCGCAGCATCATGGACGTGGCCGTTTTCCGTCTGTCGAAGCGT
GACCGACGAGCTGGCGAGGTGATCCGCTACGAGCTTCCAGACGGGCACGTAGAGGTTTCCGCAGGGCCGG
CCGGCATGGCCAGTGTGTGGGATTACGACCTGGTACTGATGGCGGTTTCCCATCTAACCGAATCCATGAA
CCGATACCGGGAAGGGAAGGGAGACAAGCCCGGCCGCGTGTTCCGTCCACACGTTGCGGACGTACTCAAG
TTCTGCCGGCGAGCCGATGGCGGAAAGCAGAAAGACGACCTGGTAGAAACCTGCATTCGGTTAAACACCA
CGCACGTTGCCATGCAGCGTACGAAGAAGGCCAAGAACGGCCGCCTGGTGACGGTATCCGAGGGTGAAGC
CTTGATTAGCCGCTACAAGATCGTAAAGAGCGAAACCGGGCGGCCGGAGTACATCGAGATCGAGCTAGCT
GATTGGATGTACCGCGAGATCACAGAAGGCAAGAACCCGGACGTGCTGACGGTTCACCCCGATTACTTTT
TGATCGATCCCGGCATCGGCCGTTTTCTCTACCGCCTGGCACGCCGCGCCGCAGGCAAGGCAGAAGCCAG
ATGGTTGTTCAAGACGATCTACGAACGCAGTGGCAGCGCCGGAGAGTTCAAGAAGTTCTGTTTCACCGTG
CGCAAGCTGATCGGGTCAAATGACCTGCCGGAGTACGATTTGAAGGAGGAGGCGGGGCAGGCTGGCCCGA
TCCTAGTCATGCGCTACCGCAACCTGATCGAGGGCGAAGCATCCGCCGGTTCCTAATGTACGGAGCAGAT
GCTAGGGCAAATTGCCCTAGCAGGGGAAAAAGGTCGAAAAGGTCTCTTTCCTGTGGATAGCACGTACATT
GGGAACCCAAAGCCGTACATTGGGAACCGGAACCCGTACATTGGGAACCCAAAGCCGTACATTGGGAACC
GGTCACACATGTAAGTGACTGATATAAAAGAGAAAAAAGGCGATTTTTCCGCCTAAAACTCTTTAAAACT
TATTAAAACTCTTAAAACCCGCCTGGCCTGTGCATAACTGTCTGGCCAGCGCACAGCCGAAGAGCTGCAA
AAAGCGCCTACCCTTCGGTCGCTGCGCTCCCTACGCCCCGCCGCTTCGCGTCGGCCTATCGCGGCCGCTG
GCCGCTCAAAAATGGCTGGCCTACGGCCAGGCAATCTACCAGGGCGCGGACAAGCCGCGCCGTCGCCACT
CGACCGCCGGCGCCCACATCAAGGCACCCTGCCTCGCGCGTTTCGGTGATGACGGTGAAAACCTCTGACA
CATGCAGCTCCCGGAGACGGTCACAGCTTGTCTGTAAGCGGATGCCGGGAGCAGACAAGCCCGTCAGGGC
GCGTCAGCGGGTGTTGGCGGGTGTCGGGGCGCAGCCATGACCCAGTCACGTAGCGATAGCGGAGTGTATA
CTGGCTTAACTATGCGGCATCAGAGCAGATTGTACTGAGAGTGCACCATATGCGGTGTGAAATACCGCAC
AGATGCGTAAGGAGAAAATACCGCATCAGGCGCTCTTCCGCTTCCTCGCTCACTGACTCGCTGCGCTCGG
TCGTTCGGCTGCGGCGAGCGGTATCAGCTCACTCAAAGGCGGTAATACGGTTATCCACAGAATCAGGGGA
TAACGCAGGAAAGAACATGTGAGCAAAAGGCCAGCAAAAGGCCAGGAACCGTAAAAAGGCCGCGTTGCTG
GCGTTTTTCCATAGGCTCCGCCCCCCTGACGAGCATCACAAAAATCGACGCTCAAGTCAGAGGTGGCGAA
ACCCGACAGGACTATAAAGATACCAGGCGTTTCCCCCTGGAAGCTCCCTCGTGCGCTCTCCTGTTCCGAC
CCTGCCGCTTACCGGATACCTGTCCGCCTTTCTCCCTTCGGGAAGCGTGGCGCTTTCTCATAGCTCACGC
TGTAGGTATCTCAGTTCGGTGTAGGTCGTTCGCTCCAAGCTGGGCTGTGTGCACGAACCCCCCGTTCAGC
CCGACCGCTGCGCCTTATCCGGTAACTATCGTCTTGAGTCCAACCCGGTAAGACACGACTTATCGCCACT
GGCAGCAGCCACTGGTAACAGGATTAGCAGAGCGAGGTATGTAGGCGGTGCTACAGAGTTCTTGAAGTGG
TGGCCTAACTACGGCTACACTAGAAGGACAGTATTTGGTATCTGCGCTCTGCTGAAGCCAGTTACCTTCG
GAAAAAGAGTTGGTAGCTCTTGATCCGGCAAACAAACCACCGCTGGTAGCGGTGGTTTTTTTGTTTGCAA
GCAGCAGATTACGCGCAGAAAAAAAGGATCTCAAGAAGATCCTTTGATCTTTTCTACGGGGTCTGACGCT
CAGTGGAACGAAAACTCACGTTAAGGGATTTTGGTCATGCATTCTAGGTACTAAAACAATTCATCCAGTA
AAATATAATATTTTATTTTCTCCCAATCAGGCTTGATCCCCAGTAAGTCAAAAAATAGCTCGACATACTG
TTCTTCCCCGATATCCTCCCTGATCGACCGGACGCAGAAGGCAATGTCATACCACTTGTCCGCCCTGCCG
CTTCTCCCAAGATCAATAAAGCCACTTACTTTGCCATCTTTCACAAAGATGTTGCTGTCTCCCAGGTCGC
CGTGGGAAAAGACAAGTTCCTCTTCGGGCTTTTCCGTCTTTAAAAAATCATACAGCTCGCGCGGATCTTT
AAATGGAGTGTCTTCTTCCCAGTTTTCGCAATCCACATCGGCCAGATCGTTATTCAGTAAGTAATCCAAT
TCGGCTAAGCGGCTGTCTAAGCTATTCGTATAGGGACAATCCGATATGTCGATGGAGTGAAAGAGCCTGA
TGCACTCCGCATACAGCTCGATAATCTTTTCAGGGCTTTGTTCATCTTCATACTCTTCCGAGCAAAGGAC
GCCATCGGCCTCACTCATGAGCAGATTGCTCCAGCCATCATGCCGTTCAAAGTGCAGGACCTTTGGAACA
GGCAGCTTTCCTTCCAGCCATAGCATCATGTCCTTTTCCCGTTCCACATCATAGGTGGTCCCTTTATACC
GGCTGTCCGTCATTTTTAAATATAGGTTTTCATTTTCTCCCACCAGCTTATATACCTTAGCAGGAGACAT
TCCTTCCGTATCTTTTACGCAGCGGTATTTTTCGATCAGTTTTTTCAATTCCGGTGATATTCTCATTTTA
GCCATTTATTATTTCCTTCCTCTTTTCTACAGTATTTAAAGATACCCCAAGAAGCTAATTATAACAAGAC
GAACTCCAATTCACTGTTCCTTGCATTCTAAAACCTTAAATACCAGAAAACAGCTTTTTCAAAGTTGTTT
TCAAAGTTGGCGTATAACATAGTATCGACGGAGCCGATTTTGAAACCGCGGTGATCACAGGCAGCAACGC
TCTGTCATCGTTACAATCAACATGCTACCCTCCGCGAGATCATCCGTGTTTCAAACCCGGCAGCTTAGTT
GCCGTTCTTCCGAATAGCATCGGTAACATGAGCAAAGTCTGCCGCCTTACAACGGCTCTCCCGCTGACGC
CGTCCCGGACTGATGGGCTGCCTGTATCGAGTGGTGATTTTGTGCCGAGCTGCCGGTCGGGGAGCTGTTG
GCTGGCTGGTGGCAGGATATATTGTGGTGTAAACAAATTGACGCTTAGACAACTTAATAACACATTGCGG
ACGTTTTTAATGTACTGAATTAACGCCGAATTAATTCGGGGGATCTGGATTTTAGTACTGGATTTTGGTT
TTAGGAATTAGAAATTTTATTGATAGAAGTATTTTACAAATACAAATACATACTAAGGGTTTCTTATATG
CTCAACACATGAGCGAAACCCTATAGGAACCCTAATTCCCTTATCTGGGAACTACTCACACATTATTATG
GAGAAACTCGAGCTTGTCGATCGACAGATCCCGGTCGGCATCTACTCTATTTCTTTGCCCTCGGACGAGT
GCTGGGGCGTCGGTTTCCACTATCGGCGAGTACTTCTACACAGCCATCGGTCCAGACGGCCGCGCTTCTG
CGGGCGATTTGTGTACGCCCGACAGTCCCGGCTCCGGATCGGACGATTGCGTCGCATCGACCCTGCGCCC
AAGCTGCATCATCGAAATTGCCGTCAACCAAGCTCTGATAGAGTTGGTCAAGACCAATGCGGAGCATATA
CGCCCGGAGTCGTGGCGATCCTGCAAGCTCCGGATGCCTCCGCTCGAAGTAGCGCGTCTGCTGCTCCATA
CAAGCCAACCACGGCCTCCAGAAGAAGATGTTGGCGACCTCGTATTGGGAATCCCCGAACATCGCCTCGC
TCCAGTCAATGACCGCTGTTATGCGGCCATTGTCCGTCAGGACATTGTTGGAGCCGAAATCCGCGTGCAC
GAGGTGCCGGACTTCGGGGCAGTCCTCGGCCCAAAGCATCAGCTCATCGAGAGCCTGCGCGACGGACGCA
CTGACGGTGTCGTCCATCACAGTTTGCCAGTGATACACATGGGGATCAGCAATCGCGCATATGAAATCAC
GCCATGTAGTGTATTGACCGATTCCTTGCGGTCCGAATGGGCCGAACCCGCTCGTCTGGCTAAGATCGGC
CGCAGCGATCGCATCCATAGCCTCCGCGACCGGTTGTAGAACAGCGGGCAGTTCGGTTTCAGGCAGGTCT
TGCAACGTGACACCCTGTGAACGGCGGGAGATGCAATAGGTCAGGCTCTCGCTAAACTCCCCAATGTCAA
GCACTTCCGGAATCGGGAGCGCGGCCGATGCAAAGTGCCGATAAACATAACGATCTTTGTAGAAACCATC
GGCGCAGCTATTTACCCGCAGGACATATCCACGCCCTCCTACATCGAAGCTGAAAGCACGAGATTCTTCG
CCCTCCGAGAGCTGCATCAGGTCGGAGACGCTGTCGAACTTTTCGATCAGAAACTTCTCGACAGACGTCG
CGGTGAGTTCAGGCTTTTTCATATCTCATTGCCCCCCGGATCTGCGAAAGCTCGAGAGAGATAGATTTGT
AGAGAGAGACTGGTGATTTCAGCGTGTCCTCTCCAAATGAAATGAACTTCCTTATATAGAGGAAGGGTCT
TGCGAAGGATAGTGGGATTGTGCGTCATCCCTTACGTCAGTGGAGATATCACATCAATCCACTTGCTTTG
AAGACGTGGTTGGAACGTCTTCTTTTTCCACGATGCTCCTCGTGGGTGGGGGTCCATCTTTGGGACCACT
GTCGGCAGAGGCATCTTGAACGATAGCCTTTCCTTTATCGCAATGATGGCATTTGTAGGTGCCACCTTCC
TTTTCTACTGTCCTTTTGATGAAGTGACAGATAGCTGGGCAATGGAATCCGAGGAGGTTTCCCGATATTA
CCCTTTGTTGAAAAGTCTCAATAGCCCTTTGGTCTTCTGAGACTGTATCTTTGATATTCTTGGAGTAGAC
GAGAGTGTCGTGCTCCACCATGTTGGCAAGCTGCTCTAGCCAATACGCAAACCGCCTCTCCCCGCGCGTT
GGCCGATTCATTAATGCAGCTGGCACGACAGGTTTCCCGACTGGAAAGCGGGCAGTGAGCGCAACGCAAT
TAATGTGAGTTAGCTCACTCATTAGGCACCCCAGGCTTTACACTTTATGCTTCCGGCTCGTATGTTGTGT
GGAATTGTGAGCGGATAACAATTTCACACAGGAAACAGCTATGACATGATTACGAATTCGAGCTCGGTAC
CCGGGGATCCTCTAGCTAGATTAATTAAGTTTGCAAGCAGCAGATTACGCGCAGAAAAAAAGGATCTCAA
GGAGATCCTTTGGATCACAAAAAAAAAGCCCGCTCATTAGGCGGGTTAAATTCCCGGGTACTGCAGCCGA
TTCATTAATGCAGGTTAACCTGGCTTATCGAAATTAATACGACTCACTATAGGGAGACCGGCAGATCTGA
TCCCTACTCCAAAAATGTCAAAGATACAGTCTCAGAAGACCAAAGGGCTATTGAGACTTTTCAACAAAGG
GTAATTTCGGGAAACCTCCTCGGATTCCATTGCCCAGCTATCTGTCACTTCATCGAAAGGACAGTGGAAA
AGGAAGGTGGCTCCTACAAATGCCATCATTGCGATAAAGGAAAGGCTATCATTCAAGATGCCTCTGCCGA
CAGTGGTCCCAAAGATGGACCCCCACCCACGAGGGGCATCGTGGGAAAAGAAGACGTTCCAACCACGTCT
TCAAAGCAAGTGGATTGATGTGACATCTCCACTGACGTAAGGGATGACGCACAATCCCACCCCTACTCCA
AAAATGTCAAAGATACTGTCTCAGAAGACCAAAGGGCTAT
