>Addgene plasmid #84218 | Osa-pCAMBIA-1301-STTM408-5p | depositor partial sequence | sequence record 160769 | Backbone sequence
GATCTGAGGGTAAATTTCTAGTTTTTCTCCTTCATTTTCTTGGTTAGGACCCTTTTCTCTTTTTATTTTT
TTGAGCTTTGATCTTTCTTTAAACTGATCTATTTTTTAATTGATTGGTTATGGTGTAAATATTACATAGC
TTTAACTGATAATCTGATTACTTTATTTCGTGTGTCTATGATGATGATGATAGTTACAGAACCGACGACT
CGTCCGTCCTGTAGAAACCCCAACCCGTGAAATCAAAAAACTCGACGGCCTGTGGGCATTCAGTCTGGAT
CGCGAAAACTGTGGAATTGATCAGCGTTGGTGGGAAAGCGCGTTACAAGAAAGCCGGGCAATTGCTGTGC
CAGGCAGTTTTAACGATCAGTTCGCCGATGCAGATATTCGTAATTATGCGGGCAACGTCTGGTATCAGCG
CGAAGTCTTTATACCGAAAGGTTGGGCAGGCCAGCGTATCGTGCTGCGTTTCGATGCGGTCACTCATTAC
GGCAAAGTGTGGGTCAATAATCAGGAAGTGATGGAGCATCAGGGCGGCTATACGCCATTTGAAGCCGATG
TCACGCCGTATGTTATTGCCGGGAAAAGTGTACGTATCACCGTTTGTGTGAACAACGAACTGAACTGGCA
GACTATCCCGCCGGGAATGGTGATTACCGACGAAAACGGCAAGAAAAAGCAGTCTTACTTCCATGATTTC
TTTAACTATGCCGGAATCCATCGCAGCGTAATGCTCTACACCACGCCGAACACCTGGGTGGACGATATCA
CCGTGGTGACGCATGTCGCGCAAGACTGTAACCACGCGTCTGTTGACTGGCAGGTGGTGGCCAATGGTGA
TGTCAGCGTTGAACTGCGTGATGCGGATCAACAGGTGGTTGCAACTGGACAAGGCACTAGCGGGACTTTG
CAAGTGGTGAATCCGCACCTCTGGCAACCGGGTGAAGGTTATCTCTATGAACTCGAAGTCACAGCCAAAA
GCCAGACAGAGTCTGATATCTACCCGCTTCGCGTCGGCATCCGGTCAGTGGCAGTGAAGGGCCAACAGTT
CCTGATTAACCACAAACCGTTCTACTTTACTGGCTTTGGTCGTCATGAAGATGCGGACTTACGTGGCAAA
GGATTCGATAACGTGCTGATGGTGCACGACCACGCATTAATGGACTGGATTGGGGCCAACTCCTACCGTA
CCTCGCATTACCCTTACGCTGAAGAGATGCTCGACTGGGCAGATGAACATGGCATCGTGGTGATTGATGA
AACTGCTGCTGTCGGCTTTCAGCTGTCTTTAGGCATTGGTTTCGAAGCGGGCAACAAGCCGAAAGAACTG
TACAGCGAAGAGGCAGTCAACGGGGAAACTCAGCAAGCGCACTTACAGGCGATTAAAGAGCTGATAGCGC
GTGACAAAAACCACCCAAGCGTGGTGATGTGGAGTATTGCCAACGAACCGGATACCCGTCCGCAAGGTGC
ACGGGAATATTTCGCGCCACTGGCGGAAGCAACGCGTAAACTCGACCCGACGCGTCCGATCACCTGCGTC
AATGTAATGTTCTGCGACGCTCACACCGATACCATCAGCGATCTCTTTGATGTGCTGTGCCTGAACCGTT
ATTACGGATGGTATGTCCAAAGCGGCGATTTGGAAACGGCAGAGAAGGTACTGGAAAAAGAACTTCTGGC
CTGGCAGGAGAAACTGCATCAGCCGATTATCATCACCGAATACGGCGTGGATACGTTAGCCGGGCTGCAC
TCAATGTACACCGACATGTGGAGTGAAGAGTATCAGTGTGCATGGCTGGATATGTATCACCGCGTCTTTG
ATCGCGTCAGCGCCGTCGTCGGTGAACAGGTATGGAATTTCGCCGATTTTGCGACCTCGCAAGGCATATT
GCGCGTTGGCGGTAACAAGAAAGGGATCTTCACTCGCGACCGCAAACCGAAGTCGGCGGCTTTTCTGCTG
CAAAAACGCTGGACTGGCATGAACTTCGGTGAAAAACCGCAGCAGGGAGGCAAACAAGCTAGCCACCACC
ACCACCACCACGTGTGAATTACAGGTGACCAGCTCGAATTTCCCCGATCGTTCAAACATTTGGCAATAAA
GTTTCTTAAGATTGAATCCTGTTGCCGGTCTTGCGATGATTATCATATAATTTCTGTTGAATTACGTTAA
GCATGTAATAATTAACATGTAATGCATGACGTTATTTATGAGATGGGTTTTTATGATTAGAGTCCCGCAA
TTATACATTTAATACGCGATAGAAAACAAAATATAGCGCGCAAACTAGGATAAATTATCGCGCGCGGTGT
CATCTATGTTACTAGATCGGGAATTAAACTATCAGTGTTTGACAGGATATATTGGCGGGTAAACCTAAGA
GAAAAGAGCGTTTATTAGAATAACGGATATTTAAAAGGGCGTGAAAAGGTTTATCCGTTCGTCCATTTGT
ATGTGCATGCCAACCACAGGGTTCCCCTCGGGATCAAAGTACTTTGATCCAACCCCTCCGCTGCTATAGT
GCAGTCGGCTTCTGACGTTCAGTGCAGCCGTCTTCTGAAAACGACATGTCGCACAAGTCCTAAGTTACGC
GACAGGCTGCCGCCCTGCCCTTTTCCTGGCGTTTTCTTGTCGCGTGTTTTAGTCGCATAAAGTAGAATAC
TTGCGACTAGAACCGGAGACATTACGCCATGAACAAGAGCGCCGCCGCTGGCCTGCTGGGCTATGCCCGC
GTCAGCACCGACGACCAGGACTTGACCAACCAACGGGCCGAACTGCACGCGGCCGGCTGCACCAAGCTGT
TTTCCGAGAAGATCACCGGCACCAGGCGCGACCGCCCGGAGCTGGCCAGGATGCTTGACCACCTACGCCC
TGGCGACGTTGTGACAGTGACCAGGCTAGACCGCCTGGCCCGCAGCACCCGCGACCTACTGGACATTGCC
GAGCGCATCCAGGAGGCCGGCGCGGGCCTGCGTAGCCTGGCAGAGCCGTGGGCCGACACCACCACGCCGG
CCGGCCGCATGGTGTTGACCGTGTTCGCCGGCATTGCCGAGTTCGAGCGTTCCCTAATCATCGACCGCAC
CCGGAGCGGGCGCGAGGCCGCCAAGGCCCGAGGCGTGAAGTTTGGCCCCCGCCCTACCCTCACCCCGGCA
CAGATCGCGCACGCCCGCGAGCTGATCGACCAGGAAGGCCGCACCGTGAAAGAGGCGGCTGCACTGCTTG
GCGTGCATCGCTCGACCCTGTACCGCGCACTTGAGCGCAGCGAGGAAGTGACGCCCACCGAGGCCAGGCG
GCGCGGTGCCTTCCGTGAGGACGCATTGACCGAGGCCGACGCCCTGGCGGCCGCCGAGAATGAACGCCAA
GAGGAACAAGCATGAAACCGCACCAGGACGGCCAGGACGAACCGTTTTTCATTACCGAAGAGATCGAGGC
GGAGATGATCGCGGCCGGGTACGTGTTCGAGCCGCCCGCGCACGTCTCAACCGTGCGGCTGCATGAAATC
CTGGCCGGTTTGTCTGATGCCAAGCTGGCGGCCTGGCCGGCCAGCTTGGCCGCTGAAGAAACCGAGCGCC
GCCGTCTAAAAAGGTGATGTGTATTTGAGTAAAACAGCTTGCGTCATGCGGTCGCTGCGTATATGATGCG
ATGAGTAAATAAACAAATACGCAAGGGGAACGCATGAAGGTTATCGCTGTACTTAACCAGAAAGGCGGGT
CAGGCAAGACGACCATCGCAACCCATCTAGCCCGCGCCCTGCAACTCGCCGGGGCCGATGTTCTGTTAGT
CGATTCCGATCCCCAGGGCAGTGCCCGCGATTGGGCGGCCGTGCGGGAAGATCAACCGCTAACCGTTGTC
GGCATCGACCGCCCGACGATTGACCGCGACGTGAAGGCCATCGGCCGGCGCGACTTCGTAGTGATCGACG
GAGCGCCCCAGGCGGCGGACTTGGCTGTGTCCGCGATCAAGGCAGCCGACTTCGTGCTGATTCCGGTGCA
GCCAAGCCCTTACGACATATGGGCCACCGCCGACCTGGTGGAGCTGGTTAAGCAGCGCATTGAGGTCACG
GATGGAAGGCTACAAGCGGCCTTTGTCGTGTCGCGGGCGATCAAAGGCACGCGCATCGGCGGTGAGGTTG
CCGAGGCGCTGGCCGGGTACGAGCTGCCCATTCTTGAGTCCCGTATCACGCAGCGCGTGAGCTACCCAGG
CACTGCCGCCGCCGGCACAACCGTTCTTGAATCAGAACCCGAGGGCGACGCTGCCCGCGAGGTCCAGGCG
CTGGCCGCTGAAATTAAATCAAAACTCATTTGAGTTAATGAGGTAAAGAGAAAATGAGCAAAAGCACAAA
CACGCTAAGTGCCGGCCGTCCGAGCGCACGCAGCAGCAAGGCTGCAACGTTGGCCAGCCTGGCAGACACG
CCAGCCATGAAGCGGGTCAACTTTCAGTTGCCGGCGGAGGATCACACCAAGCTGAAGATGTACGCGGTAC
GCCAAGGCAAGACCATTACCGAGCTGCTATCTGAATACATCGCGCAGCTACCAGAGTAAATGAGCAAATG
AATAAATGAGTAGATGAATTTTAGCGGCTAAAGGAGGCGGCATGGAAAATCAAGAACAACCAGGCACCGA
CGCCGTGGAATGCCCCATGTGTGGAGGAACGGGCGGTTGGCCAGGCGTAAGCGGCTGGGTTGTCTGCCGG
CCCTGCAATGGCACTGGAACCCCCAAGCCCGAGGAATCGGCGTGAGCGGTCGCAAACCATCCGGCCCGGT
ACAAATCGGCGCGGCGCTGGGTGATGACCTGGTGGAGAAGTTGAAGGCCGCGCAGGCCGCCCAGCGGCAA
CGCATCGAGGCAGAAGCACGCCCCGGTGAATCGTGGCAAGCGGCCGCTGATCGAATCCGCAAAGAATCCC
GGCAACCGCCGGCAGCCGGTGCGCCGTCGATTAGGAAGCCGCCCAAGGGCGACGAGCAACCAGATTTTTT
CGTTCCGATGCTCTATGACGTGGGCACCCGCGATAGTCGCAGCATCATGGACGTGGCCGTTTTCCGTCTG
TCGAAGCGTGACCGACGAGCTGGCGAGGTGATCCGCTACGAGCTTCCAGACGGGCACGTAGAGGTTTCCG
CAGGGCCGGCCGGCATGGCCAGTGTGTGGGATTACGACCTGGTACTGATGGCGGTTTCCCATCTAACCGA
ATCCATGAACCGATACCGGGAAGGGAAGGGAGACAAGCCCGGCCGCGTGTTCCGTCCACACGTTGCGGAC
GTACTCAAGTTCTGCCGGCGAGCCGATGGCGGAAAGCAGAAAGACGACCTGGTAGAAACCTGCATTCGGT
TAAACACCACGCACGTTGCCATGCAGCGTACGAAGAAGGCCAAGAACGGCCGCCTGGTGACGGTATCCGA
GGGTGAAGCCTTGATTAGCCGCTACAAGATCGTAAAGAGCGAAACCGGGCGGCCGGAGTACATCGAGATC
GAGCTAGCTGATTGGATGTACCGCGAGATCACAGAAGGCAAGAACCCGGACGTGCTGACGGTTCACCCCG
ATTACTTTTTGATCGATCCCGGCATCGGCCGTTTTCTCTACCGCCTGGCACGCCGCGCCGCAGGCAAGGC
AGAAGCCAGATGGTTGTTCAAGACGATCTACGAACGCAGTGGCAGCGCCGGAGAGTTCAAGAAGTTCTGT
TTCACCGTGCGCAAGCTGATCGGGTCAAATGACCTGCCGGAGTACGATTTGAAGGAGGAGGCGGGGCAGG
CTGGCCCGATCCTAGTCATGCGCTACCGCAACCTGATCGAGGGCGAAGCATCCGCCGGTTCCTAATGTAC
GGAGCAGATGCTAGGGCAAATTGCCCTAGCAGGGGAAAAAGGTCGAAAAGGTCTCTTTCCTGTGGATAGC
ACGTACATTGGGAACCCAAAGCCGTACATTGGGAACCGGAACCCGTACATTGGGAACCCAAAGCCGTACA
TTGGGAACCGGTCACACATGTAAGTGACTGATATAAAAGAGAAAAAAGGCGATTTTTCCGCCTAAAACTC
TTTAAAACTTATTAAAACTCTTAAAACCCGCCTGGCCTGTGCATAACTGTCTGGCCAGCGCACAGCCGAA
GAGCTGCAAAAAGCGCCTACCCTTCGGTCGCTGCGCTCCCTACGCCCCGCCGCTTCGCGTCGGCCTATCG
CGGCCGCTGGCCGCTCAAAAATGGCTGGCCTACGGCCAGGCAATCTACCAGGGCGCGGACAAGCCGCGCC
GTCGCCACTCGACCGCCGGCGCCCACATCAAGGCACCCTGCCTCGCGCGTTTCGGTGATGACGGTGAAAA
CCTCTGACACATGCAGCTCCCGGAGACGGTCACAGCTTGTCTGTAAGCGGATGCCGGGAGCAGACAAGCC
CGTCAGGGCGCGTCAGCGGGTGTTGGCGGGTGTCGGGGCGCAGCCATGACCCAGTCACGTAGCGATAGCG
GAGTGTATACTGGCTTAACTATGCGGCATCAGAGCAGATTGTACTGAGAGTGCACCATATGCGGTGTGAA
ATACCGCACAGATGCGTAAGGAGAAAATACCGCATCAGGCGCTCTTCCGCTTCCTCGCTCACTGACTCGC
TGCGCTCGGTCGTTCGGCTGCGGCGAGCGGTATCAGCTCACTCAAAGGCGGTAATACGGTTATCCACAGA
ATCAGGGGATAACGCAGGAAAGAACATGTGAGCAAAAGGCCAGCAAAAGGCCAGGAACCGTAAAAAGGCC
GCGTTGCTGGCGTTTTTCCATAGGCTCCGCCCCCCTGACGAGCATCACAAAAATCGACGCTCAAGTCAGA
GGTGGCGAAACCCGACAGGACTATAAAGATACCAGGCGTTTCCCCCTGGAAGCTCCCTCGTGCGCTCTCC
TGTTCCGACCCTGCCGCTTACCGGATACCTGTCCGCCTTTCTCCCTTCGGGAAGCGTGGCGCTTTCTCAT
AGCTCACGCTGTAGGTATCTCAGTTCGGTGTAGGTCGTTCGCTCCAAGCTGGGCTGTGTGCACGAACCCC
CCGTTCAGCCCGACCGCTGCGCCTTATCCGGTAACTATCGTCTTGAGTCCAACCCGGTAAGACACGACTT
ATCGCCACTGGCAGCAGCCACTGGTAACAGGATTAGCAGAGCGAGGTATGTAGGCGGTGCTACAGAGTTC
TTGAAGTGGTGGCCTAACTACGGCTACACTAGAAGGACAGTATTTGGTATCTGCGCTCTGCTGAAGCCAG
TTACCTTCGGAAAAAGAGTTGGTAGCTCTTGATCCGGCAAACAAACCACCGCTGGTAGCGGTGGTTTTTT
TGTTTGCAAGCAGCAGATTACGCGCAGAAAAAAAGGATCTCAAGAAGATCCTTTGATCTTTTCTACGGGG
TCTGACGCTCAGTGGAACGAAAACTCACGTTAAGGGATTTTGGTCATGCATTCTAGGTACTAAAACAATT
CATCCAGTAAAATATAATATTTTATTTTCTCCCAATCAGGCTTGATCCCCAGTAAGTCAAAAAATAGCTC
GACATACTGTTCTTCCCCGATATCCTCCCTGATCGACCGGACGCAGAAGGCAATGTCATACCACTTGTCC
GCCCTGCCGCTTCTCCCAAGATCAATAAAGCCACTTACTTTGCCATCTTTCACAAAGATGTTGCTGTCTC
CCAGGTCGCCGTGGGAAAAGACAAGTTCCTCTTCGGGCTTTTCCGTCTTTAAAAAATCATACAGCTCGCG
CGGATCTTTAAATGGAGTGTCTTCTTCCCAGTTTTCGCAATCCACATCGGCCAGATCGTTATTCAGTAAG
TAATCCAATTCGGCTAAGCGGCTGTCTAAGCTATTCGTATAGGGACAATCCGATATGTCGATGGAGTGAA
AGAGCCTGATGCACTCCGCATACAGCTCGATAATCTTTTCAGGGCTTTGTTCATCTTCATACTCTTCCGA
GCAAAGGACGCCATCGGCCTCACTCATGAGCAGATTGCTCCAGCCATCATGCCGTTCAAAGTGCAGGACC
TTTGGAACAGGCAGCTTTCCTTCCAGCCATAGCATCATGTCCTTTTCCCGTTCCACATCATAGGTGGTCC
CTTTATACCGGCTGTCCGTCATTTTTAAATATAGGTTTTCATTTTCTCCCACCAGCTTATATACCTTAGC
AGGAGACATTCCTTCCGTATCTTTTACGCAGCGGTATTTTTCGATCAGTTTTTTCAATTCCGGTGATATT
CTCATTTTAGCCATTTATTATTTCCTTCCTCTTTTCTACAGTATTTAAAGATACCCCAAGAAGCTAATTA
TAACAAGACGAACTCCAATTCACTGTTCCTTGCATTCTAAAACCTTAAATACCAGAAAACAGCTTTTTCA
AAGTTGTTTTCAAAGTTGGCGTATAACATAGTATCGACGGAGCCGATTTTGAAACCGCGGTGATCACAGG
CAGCAACGCTCTGTCATCGTTACAATCAACATGCTACCCTCCGCGAGATCATCCGTGTTTCAAACCCGGC
AGCTTAGTTGCCGTTCTTCCGAATAGCATCGGTAACATGAGCAAAGTCTGCCGCCTTACAACGGCTCTCC
CGCTGACGCCGTCCCGGACTGATGGGCTGCCTGTATCGAGTGGTGATTTTGTGCCGAGCTGCCGGTCGGG
GAGCTGTTGGCTGGCTGGTGGCAGGATATATTGTGGTGTAAACAAATTGACGCTTAGACAACTTAATAAC
ACATTGCGGACGTTTTTAATGTACTGAATTAACGCCGAATTAATTCGGGGGATCTGGATTTTAGTACTGG
ATTTTGGTTTTAGGAATTAGAAATTTTATTGATAGAAGTATTTTACAAATACAAATACATACTAAGGGTT
TCTTATATGCTCAACACATGAGCGAAACCCTATAGGAACCCTAATTCCCTTATCTGGGAACTACTCACAC
ATTATTATGGAGAAACTCGAGCTTGTCGATCGACAGATCCGGTCGGCATCTACTCTATTTCTTTGCCCTC
GGACGAGTGCTGGGGCGTCGGTTTCCACTATCGGCGAGTACTTCTACACAGCCATCGGTCCAGACGGCCG
CGCTTCTGCGGGCGATTTGTGTACGCCCGACAGTCCCGGCTCCGGATCGGACGATTGCGTCGCATCGACC
CTGCGCCCAAGCTGCATCATCGAAATTGCCGTCAACCAAGCTCTGATAGAGTTGGTCAAGACCAATGCGG
AGCATATACGCCCGGAGTCGTGGCGATCCTGCAAGCTCCGGATGCCTCCGCTCGAAGTAGCGCGTCTGCT
GCTCCATACAAGCCAACCACGGCCTCCAGAAGAAGATGTTGGCGACCTCGTATTGGGAATCCCCGAACAT
CGCCTCGCTCCAGTCAATGACCGCTGTTATGCGGCCATTGTCCGTCAGGACATTGTTGGAGCCGAAATCC
GCGTGCACGAGGTGCCGGACTTCGGGGCAGTCCTCGGCCCAAAGCATCAGCTCATCGAGAGCCTGCGCGA
CGGACGCACTGACGGTGTCGTCCATCACAGTTTGCCAGTGATACACATGGGGATCAGCAATCGCGCATAT
GAAATCACGCCATGTAGTGTATTGACCGATTCCTTGCGGTCCGAATGGGCCGAACCCGCTCGTCTGGCTA
AGATCGGCCGCAGCGATCGCATCCATAGCCTCCGCGACCGGTTGTAGAACAGCGGGCAGTTCGGTTTCAG
GCAGGTCTTGCAACGTGACACCCTGTGCACGGCGGGAGATGCAATAGGTCAGGCTCTCGCTAAACTCCCC
AATGTCAAGCACTTCCGGAATCGGGAGCGCGGCCGATGCAAAGTGCCGATAAACATAACGATCTTTGTAG
AAACCATCGGCGCAGCTATTTACCCGCAGGACATATCCACGCCCTCCTACATCGAAGCTGAAAGCACGAG
ATTCTTCGCCCTCCGAGAGCTGCATCAGGTCGGAGACGCTGTCGAACTTTTCGATCAGAAACTTCTCGAC
AGACGTCGCGGTGAGTTCAGGCTTTTTCATATCTCATTGCCCCCCGGGATCTGCGAAAGCTCGAGAGAGA
TAGATTTGTAGAGAGAGACTGGTGATTTCAGCGTGTCCTCTCCAAATGAAATGAACTTCCTTATATAGAG
GAAGGTCTTGCGAAGGATAGTGGGATTGTGCGTCATCCCTTACGTCAGTGGAGATATCACATCAATCCAC
TTGCTTTGAAGACGTGGTTGGAACGTCTTCTTTTTCCACGATGCTCCTCGTGGGTGGGGGTCCATCTTTG
GGACCACTGTCGGCAGAGGCATCTTGAACGATAGCCTTTCCTTTATCGCAATGATGGCATTTGTAGGTGC
CACCTTCCTTTTCTACTGTCCTTTTGATGAAGTGACAGATAGCTGGGCAATGGAATCCGAGGAGGTTTCC
CGATATTACCCTTTGTTGAAAAGTCTCAATAGCCCTTTGGTCTTCTGAGACTGTATCTTTGATATTCTTG
GAGTAGACGAGAGTGTCGTGCTCCACCATGTTATCACATCAATCCACTTGCTTTGAAGACGTGGTTGGAA
CGTCTTCTTTTTCCACGATGCTCCTCGTGGGTGGGGGTCCATCTTTGGGACCACTGTCGGCAGAGGCATC
TTGAACGATAGCCTTTCCTTTATCGCAATGATGGCATTTGTAGGTGCCACCTTCCTTTTCTACTGTCCTT
TTGATGAAGTGACAGATAGCTGGGCAATGGAATCCGAGGAGGTTTCCCGATATTACCCTTTGTTGAAAAG
TCTCAATAGCCCTTTGGTCTTCTGAGACTGTATCTTTGATATTCTTGGAGTAGACGAGAGTGTCGTGCTC
CACCATGTTGGCAAGCTGCTCTAGCCAATACGCAAACCGCCTCTCCCCGCGCGTTGGCCGATTCATTAAT
GCAGCTGGCACGACAGGTTTCCCGACTGGAAAGCGGGCAGTGAGCGCAACGCAATTAATGTGAGTTAGCT
CACTCATTAGGCACCCCAGGCTTTACACTTTATGCTTCCGGCTCGTATGTTGTGTGGAATTGTGAGCGGA
TAACAATTTCACACAGGAAACAGCTATGACCATGATTACGAATTCGAGCTCGGTACCCGGGGATCCTCTA
GAGTCGACCTGCAGGCATGCAAGCTTGGCACTGGCCGTCGTTTTACAACGTCGTGACTGGGAAAACCCTG
GCGTTACCCAACTTAATCGCCTTGCAGCACATCCCCCTTTCGCCAGCTGGCGTAATAGCGAAGAGGCCCG
CACCGATCGCCCTTCCCAACAGTTGCGCAGCCTGAATGGCGAATGCTAGAGCAGCTTGAGCTTGGATCAG
ATTGTCGTTTCCCGCCTTCAGTTTAGCTTCATGGAGTCAAAGATTCAAATAGAGGACCTAACAGAACTCG
CCGTAAAGACTGGCGAACAGTTCATACAGAGTCTCTTACGACTCAATGACAAGAAGAAAATCTTCGTCAA
CATGGTGGAGCACGACACACTTGTCTACTCCAAAAATATCAAAGATACAGTCTCAGAAGACCAAAGGGCA
ATTGAGACTTTTCAACAAAGGGTAATATCCGGAAACCTCCTCGGATTCCATTGCCCAGCTATCTGTCACT
TTATTGTGAAGATAGTGGAAAAGGAAGGTGGCTCCTACAAATGCCATCATTGCGATAAAGGAAAGGCCAT
CGTTGAAGATGCCTCTGCCGACAGTGGTCCCAAAGATGGACCCCCACCCACGAGGAGCATCGTGGAAAAA
GAAGACGTTCCAACCACGTCTTCAAAGCAAGTGGATTGATGTGATATCTCCACTGACGTAAGGGATGACG
CACAATCCCACTATCCTTCGCAAGACCCTTCCTCTATATAAGGAAGTTCATTTCATTTGGAGAGAACACG
GGGGACTCTTGACCATGGTA
