>Addgene plasmid #84218 | Osa-pCAMBIA-1301-STTM408-5p | depositor partial sequence | sequence record 174501 | STTM408-5p
CATTTGGAGAGGACACCCAAGCTTCCATGCTCTGCCTACTCATCCCTGGTTGTTGTTGTTATGGTCTAAT
TTAAATATGGTCTAAAGAAGAAGAATCCATGCTCTGCCTACTCATCCCTGGAATTCGGTACGCTGAAATC
ACCAG
